Addgene plasmid #228058: pGL4.26-Ccnd2PromoterRegion1(1.2kb)
Purpose: 1.2 kb from mouse Ccnd2 promoter in front of firefly luciferase reporter
Depositing lab: Kenneth Chen. Publication: An imbalance between proliferation and differentiation underlies the development of microRNA-defective pineoblastoma. Fraire CR, Desai K, Obalapuram UA, Mendyka LK, Rajaram V, Sebastian T, Wang Y, Onel K, Lee J, Chen KS. bioRxiv [Preprint]. 2024 Apr 30:2024.04.23.590638. doi: 10.1101/2024.04.23.590638. PubMed 38712047.
Backbone
  Vector backbone: pGL4.26
  Backbone manufacturer: Promega
  Vector type: Luciferase
  Selectable markers: Hygromycin
Growth in bacteria
  Bacterial resistance: Ampicillin, 100 μg/mL
  Growth temperature: 37°C
  Growth strain: DH5alpha
  Copy number: High Copy
Gene/Insert
  Gene/Insert name: Ccnd2 promoter
  Species: M. musculus (mouse)
  Insert size (bp): 1182
  Entrez Gene: Ccnd2 (a.k.a. 2600016F06Rik, Vin-1, Vin1, cD2)
Terms and licenses: Academic/Nonprofit Terms; Industry Terms: Not Available to Industry
How to cite: pGL4.26-Ccnd2PromoterRegion1(1.2kb) was a gift from Kenneth Chen (Addgene plasmid # 228058 ; http://n2t.net/addgene:228058 ; RRID:Addgene_228058)
