[The description below was written by a language model from this plasmid's Addgene catalogue record and pLannotate feature annotations shown in this document.]
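Description:
pGL4.26-Ccnd2PromoterRegion1(1.2kb) is a mammalian luciferase reporter plasmid built on the commercial pGL4.26 backbone, carrying a 1,182 bp fragment of the mouse Ccnd2 (cyclin D2) promoter region upstream of firefly luciferase. It is propagated in E. coli as a high-copy plasmid through a ColE1/pUC-type origin and selected with ampicillin via the β-lactamase gene. For mammalian cells it also carries a hygromycin B phosphotransferase cassette driven by the SV40 enhancer/early promoter and ended by a synthetic poly(A) signal, which allows selection of stably transfected cells.

The sequenced plasmid is 7,051 nt. The annotation software did not label the Ccnd2 fragment itself, but the unannotated stretch at the start of the record, immediately before the minimal TATA-box promoter (minP), matches the stated insert size and is presumably where it lies. In this arrangement the cloned genomic region acts on minP, which has low basal activity on its own, to drive the synthetic luc2 firefly luciferase coding sequence, followed by an SV40 polyadenylation signal. A synthetic poly(A) signal and an RNA polymerase II transcriptional pause site from the human α2 globin gene sit upstream of the cloning region, where they reduce background from spurious read-through transcription originating in the backbone. The short SV40 large T and tetracycline-resistance fragments called in the table are likely residual backbone sequence rather than functional genes.

The construct is suited to measuring the transcriptional activity of this Ccnd2 regulatory region by luminescence after transient or stable transfection. The "Region1" name suggests it is one of several Ccnd2 promoter fragments tested. The associated work concerns proliferation and differentiation in microRNA-defective pineoblastoma.
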