Features (pLannotate 1.2.2; 13 found; start..end, strand, type, name):
   1246..1277    +  promoter       minP: minimal TATA-box promoter with low basal activity
   1310..2962    +  CDS            luciferase: firefly luciferase synthetic luc2 version of the luciferase gene
   3006..3127    -  polyA_signal   SV40 poly(A) signal: SV40 polyadenylation signal
   3153..3284    -  CDS            LT_SV40 (fragment): Experimental evidence at protein level: Swiss-Prot protein existence level 1. Isoform 17kT antigen targets host RBL2 for degradation and promotes cell proliferation. Transactivates host cyclin A promoter through its J domain. From Simian virus 40 (SV40).
   3321..3678    +  promoter       SV40 promoter: SV40 enhancer and early promoter
   3709..4746    +  CDS            HygR: hygromycin B phosphotransferase confers resistance to hygromycin
   4770..4818    +  polyA_signal   poly(A) signal: synthetic polyadenylation signal
   4834..4965    +  CDS            TcR (fragment): tetracycline efflux protein; tet; confers resistance to tetracycline
   5145..5733    -  rep_origin     ori: high-copy-number ColE1/pMB1/pBR322/pUC origin of replication
   5933..6793    -  CDS            AmpR: β-lactamase confers resistance to ampicillin, carbenicillin, and related antibiotics
   6794..6835    -  promoter       AmpR promoter (fragment): bla
   6898..6946    +  polyA_signal   poly(A) signal: synthetic polyadenylation signal
   6960..7051    +  misc_feature   pause site: RNA polymerase II transcriptional pause signal from the human α2 globin gene
>Addgene plasmid #228058 | pGL4.26-Ccnd2PromoterRegion1(1.2kb) | addgene full sequence | sequence record 451756 | Addgene NGS Result
GGCCTAACTGGCCGGTACCTTTTGATGTAGCGGAGAAGGCTTCCTACTTTAAAAAAAAAAAGTAATCTGC
CCGGTAACAATCAGCGCGCAGTAGCAGGAGCCCCAGAGCTATTGGCTATGCAAATAGAGGGAGGGGAGAC
GGCGCCCCAAACTCATACTCACCCTTTTAAAGTGATATCCCCTCCCCCCGCCCACCCCTTCCGCCCCACC
CTCGTTTAAAGGGGCTGGCCCAGGGCTGGAGTTAATCGCTTGCACCTCGGCTTTATTGCCTCCCCTCCCG
GGCCTTTCCGAGAGCCCACGGGTGGTGCTCCCACAGCGTGCCACCCCCTCCCCCCCCCAGCCTCAGCCTC
CGCTAGCCTTAAGCGTCCCTGATCATCCCCCCTTCTTAAGGAAGGAGGGACTCAGTGCCCCCCCCCGTGT
GCCCAGAGAGGTGCAACCCACGCCATGCTATCTGCACGTGCCAGCGTGGCCACCATGCGGGGGCCAGTGG
TTCCTCGCCCCTTCCTCCCTCCTTTAATATAGTTAAAGGCAGGGTGGGAGCAGGAAGGAGGTGAGGAAAC
GCCAACGTGTCCCCCTCTACCAACAGCCTTGACCACAGGATGCTTTAGAGCACATGTCAGAGCCGACCCC
AAAATCCTGGCGGAAGGATGAGGCGCGAGACCCCACGGGGTCGGGGATTGAGGGGTGCAGGACTCAGGAG
CCCCCGGGGAAAGGAAGGGTGGCCTTGCTGGCGCAGGGAGAGCCAAACCTAAACCCTCCCTCTCCCCCTC
CCTGGCCCCTCCCGAGCCATTTCCTAGAAAGCTGTATCAATGTGGCCACGCTCCGCGCAGACACCTAGGG
CGGCTTGTCAGCAGATGCAGGGGCGAGGAAGCGGGTTTTTCCTGCGTGGCCGAGGCCCGCGGAGGAACCG
CTGCTAGCCCTGCCCCCGGTCTGGGGCCGCTCTGAGAGGCTGGCCGCGTTGCCCAATGGCGCCCCCAAGA
ACAGAAAGGTTTCTGCAGGAGGGTCATATTCTACTAGGCTTAAGAAGCACCCCTTTCTCCAACATCCACC
CCTTCCTCCTCTTCCTCTCCACGCACGTGGCTCGGGGCGGACAACAGCTTGAAAGTTATCAGGAGTCTAA
GCTTGAGGGGCATAACCTTTATCCCTGGTTTGGCGAGGTTGCAATTTTCTCAAATAAGCCTTTCCTTGTT
CCTCATTTAGGCTCGAGGATATCAAGATCTGGCCTCGGCGGCCAAGCTTAGACACTAGAGGGTATATAAT
GGAAGCTCGACTTCCAGCTTGGCAATCCGGTACTGTTGGTAAAGCCACCATGGAAGATGCCAAAAACATT
AAGAAGGGCCCAGCGCCATTCTACCCACTCGAAGACGGGACCGCCGGCGAGCAGCTGCACAAAGCCATGA
AGCGCTACGCCCTGGTGCCCGGCACCATCGCCTTTACCGACGCACATATCGAGGTGGACATTACCTACGC
CGAGTACTTCGAGATGAGCGTTCGGCTGGCAGAAGCTATGAAGCGCTATGGGCTGAATACAAACCATCGG
ATCGTGGTGTGCAGCGAGAATAGCTTGCAGTTCTTCATGCCCGTGTTGGGTGCCCTGTTCATCGGTGTGG
CTGTGGCCCCAGCTAACGACATCTACAACGAGCGCGAGCTGCTGAACAGCATGGGCATCAGCCAGCCCAC
CGTCGTATTCGTGAGCAAGAAAGGGCTGCAAAAGATCCTCAACGTGCAAAAGAAGCTACCGATCATACAA
AAGATCATCATCATGGATAGCAAGACCGACTACCAGGGCTTCCAAAGCATGTACACCTTCGTGACTTCCC
ATTTGCCACCCGGCTTCAACGAGTACGACTTCGTGCCCGAGAGCTTCGACCGGGACAAAACCATCGCCCT
GATCATGAACAGTAGTGGCAGTACCGGATTGCCCAAGGGCGTAGCCCTACCGCACCGCACCGCTTGTGTC
CGATTCAGTCATGCCCGCGACCCCATCTTCGGCAACCAGATCATCCCCGACACCGCTATCCTCAGCGTGG
TGCCATTTCACCACGGCTTCGGCATGTTCACCACGCTGGGCTACTTGATCTGCGGCTTTCGGGTCGTGCT
CATGTACCGCTTCGAGGAGGAGCTATTCTTGCGCAGCTTGCAAGACTATAAGATTCAATCTGCCCTGCTG
GTGCCCACACTATTTAGCTTCTTCGCTAAGAGCACTCTCATCGACAAGTACGACCTAAGCAACTTGCACG
AGATCGCCAGCGGCGGGGCGCCGCTCAGCAAGGAGGTAGGTGAGGCCGTGGCCAAACGCTTCCACCTACC
AGGCATCCGCCAGGGCTACGGCCTGACAGAAACAACCAGCGCCATTCTGATCACCCCCGAAGGGGACGAC
AAGCCTGGCGCAGTAGGCAAGGTGGTGCCCTTCTTCGAGGCTAAGGTGGTGGACTTGGACACCGGTAAGA
CACTGGGTGTGAACCAGCGCGGCGAGCTGTGCGTCCGTGGCCCCATGATCATGAGCGGCTACGTTAACAA
CCCCGAGGCTACAAACGCTCTCATCGACAAGGACGGCTGGCTGCACAGCGGCGACATCGCCTACTGGGAC
GAGGACGAGCACTTCTTCATCGTGGACCGGCTGAAGAGCCTGATCAAATACAAGGGCTACCAGGTAGCCC
CAGCCGAACTGGAGAGCATCCTGCTGCAACACCCCAACATCTTCGACGCCGGGGTCGCCGGCCTGCCCGA
CGACGATGCCGGCGAGCTGCCCGCCGCAGTCGTCGTGCTGGAACACGGTAAAACCATGACCGAGAAGGAG
ATCGTGGACTATGTGGCCAGCCAGGTTACAACCGCCAAGAAGCTGCGCGGTGGTGTTGTGTTCGTGGACG
AGGTGCCTAAAGGACTGACCGGCAAGTTGGACGCCCGCAAGATCCGCGAGATTCTCATTAAGGCCAAGAA
GGGCGGCAAGATCGCCGTGTAATAATTCTAGAGTCGGGGCGGCCGGCCGCTTCGAGCAGACATGATAAGA
TACATTGATGAGTTTGGACAAACCACAACTAGAATGCAGTGAAAAAAATGCTTTATTTGTGAAATTTGTG
ATGCTATTGCTTTATTTGTAACCATTATAAGCTGCAATAAACAAGTTAACAACAACAATTGCATTCATTT
TATGTTTCAGGTTCAGGGGGAGGTGTGGGAGGTTTTTTAAAGCAAGTAAAACCTCTACAAATGTGGTAAA
ATCGATAAGGATCCGTTTGCGTATTGGGCGCTCTTCCGCTGATCTGCGCAGCACCATGGCCTGAAATAAC
CTCTGAAAGAGGAACTTGGTTAGCTACCTTCTGAGGCGGAAAGAACCAGCTGTGGAATGTGTGTCAGTTA
GGGTGTGGAAAGTCCCCAGGCTCCCCAGCAGGCAGAAGTATGCAAAGCATGCATCTCAATTAGTCAGCAA
CCAGGTGTGGAAAGTCCCCAGGCTCCCCAGCAGGCAGAAGTATGCAAAGCATGCATCTCAATTAGTCAGC
AACCATAGTCCCGCCCCTAACTCCGCCCATCCCGCCCCTAACTCCGCCCAGTTCCGCCCATTCTCCGCCC
CATGGCTGACTAATTTTTTTTATTTATGCAGAGGCCGAGGCCGCCTCTGCCTCTGAGCTATTCCAGAAGT
AGTGAGGAGGCTTTTTTGGAGGCCTAGGCTTTTGCAAAAAGCTCGATTCTTCTGACACTAGCGCCACCAT
GAAGAAGCCCGAACTCACCGCTACCAGCGTTGAAAAATTTCTCATCGAGAAGTTCGACAGTGTGAGCGAC
CTGATGCAGTTGTCGGAGGGCGAAGAGAGCCGAGCCTTCAGCTTCGATGTCGGCGGACGCGGCTATGTAC
TGCGGGTGAATAGCTGCGCTGATGGCTTCTACAAAGACCGCTACGTGTACCGCCACTTCGCCAGCGCTGC
ACTACCCATCCCCGAAGTGTTGGACATCGGCGAGTTCAGCGAGAGCCTGACATACTGCATCAGTAGACGC
GCCCAAGGCGTTACTCTCCAAGACCTCCCCGAAACAGAGCTGCCTGCTGTGTTACAGCCTGTCGCCGAAG
CTATGGATGCTATTGCCGCCGCCGACCTCAGTCAAACCAGCGGCTTCGGCCCATTCGGGCCCCAAGGCAT
CGGCCAGTACACAACCTGGCGGGATTTCATTTGCGCCATTGCTGATCCCCATGTCTACCACTGGCAGACC
GTGATGGACGACACCGTGTCCGCCAGCGTAGCTCAAGCCCTGGACGAACTGATGCTGTGGGCCGAAGACT
GTCCCGAGGTGCGCCACCTCGTCCATGCCGACTTCGGCAGCAACAACGTCCTGACCGACAACGGCCGCAT
CACCGCCGTAATCGACTGGTCCGAAGCTATGTTCGGGGACAGTCAGTACGAGGTGGCCAACATCTTCTTC
TGGCGGCCCTGGCTGGCTTGCATGGAGCAGCAGACTCGCTACTTCGAGCGCCGGCATCCCGAGCTGGCCG
GCAGCCCTCGTCTGCGAGCCTACATGCTGCGCATCGGCCTGGATCAGCTCTACCAGAGCCTCGTGGACGG
CAACTTCGACGATGCTGCCTGGGCTCAAGGCCGCTGCGATGCCATCGTCCGCAGCGGGGCCGGCACCGTC
GGTCGCACACAAATCGCTCGCCGGAGCGCAGCCGTATGGACCGACGGCTGCGTCGAGGTGCTGGCCGACA
GCGGCAACCGCCGGCCCAGTACACGACCGCGCGCTAAGGAGGTAGGTCGAGTTTAAACTCTAGAACCGGT
CATGGCCGCAATAAAATATCTTTATTTTCATTACATCTGTGTGTTGGTTTTTTGTGTGTTCGAACTAGAT
GCTGTCGACCGATGCCCTTGAGAGCCTTCAACCCAGTCAGCTCCTTCCGGTGGGCGCGGGGCATGACTAT
CGTCGCCGCACTTATGACTGTCTTCTTTATCATGCAACTCGTAGGACAGGTGCCGGCAGCGCTCTTCCGC
TTCCTCGCTCACTGACTCGCTGCGCTCGGTCGTTCGGCTGCGGCGAGCGGTATCAGCTCACTCAAAGGCG
GTAATACGGTTATCCACAGAATCAGGGGATAACGCAGGAAAGAACATGTGAGCAAAAGGCCAGCAAAAGG
CCAGGAACCGTAAAAAGGCCGCGTTGCTGGCGTTTTTCCATAGGCTCCGCCCCCCTGACGAGCATCACAA
AAATCGACGCTCAAGTCAGAGGTGGCGAAACCCGACAGGACTATAAAGATACCAGGCGTTTCCCCCTGGA
AGCTCCCTCGTGCGCTCTCCTGTTCCGACCCTGCCGCTTACCGGATACCTGTCCGCCTTTCTCCCTTCGG
GAAGCGTGGCGCTTTCTCATAGCTCACGCTGTAGGTATCTCAGTTCGGTGTAGGTCGTTCGCTCCAAGCT
GGGCTGTGTGCACGAACCCCCCGTTCAGCCCGACCGCTGCGCCTTATCCGGTAACTATCGTCTTGAGTCC
AACCCGGTAAGACACGACTTATCGCCACTGGCAGCAGCCACTGGTAACAGGATTAGCAGAGCGAGGTATG
TAGGCGGTGCTACAGAGTTCTTGAAGTGGTGGCCTAACTACGGCTACACTAGAAGAACAGTATTTGGTAT
CTGCGCTCTGCTGAAGCCAGTTACCTTCGGAAAAAGAGTTGGTAGCTCTTGATCCGGCAAACAAACCACC
GCTGGTAGCGGTGGTTTTTTTGTTTGCAAGCAGCAGATTACGCGCAGAAAAAAAGGATCTCAAGAAGATC
CTTTGATCTTTTCTACGGGGTCTGACGCTCAGTGGAACGAAAACTCACGTTAAGGGATTTTGGTCATGAG
ATTATCAAAAAGGATCTTCACCTAGATCCTTTTAAATTAAAAATGAAGTTTTAAATCAATCTAAAGTATA
TATGAGTAAACTTGGTCTGACAGCGGCCGCAAATGCTAAACCACTGCAGTGGTTACCAGTGCTTGATCAG
TGAGGCACCGATCTCAGCGATCTGCCTATTTCGTTCGTCCATAGTGGCCTGACTCCCCGTCGTGTAGATC
ACTACGATTCGTGAGGGCTTACCATCAGGCCCCAGCGCAGCAATGATGCCGCGAGAGCCGCGTTCACCGG
CCCCCGATTTGTCAGCAATGAACCAGCCAGCAGGGAGGGCCGAGCGAAGAAGTGGTCCTGCTACTTTGTC
CGCCTCCATCCAGTCTATGAGCTGCTGTCGTGATGCTAGAGTAAGAAGTTCGCCAGTGAGTAGTTTCCGA
AGAGTTGTGGCCATTGCTACTGGCATCGTGGTATCACGCTCGTCGTTCGGTATGGCTTCGTTCAACTCTG
GTTCCCAGCGGTCAAGCCGGGTCACATGATCACCCATATTATGAAGAAATGCAGTCAGCTCCTTAGGGCC
TCCGATCGTTGTCAGAAGTAAGTTGGCCGCGGTGTTGTCGCTCATGGTAATGGCAGCACTACACAATTCT
CTTACCGTCATGCCATCCGTAAGATGCTTTTCCGTGACCGGCGAGTACTCAACCAAGTCGTTTTGTGAGT
AGTGTATACGGCGACCAAGCTGCTCTTGCCCGGCGTCTATACGGGACAACACCGCGCCACATAGCAGTAC
TTTGAAAGTGCTCATCATCGGGAATCGTTCTTCGGGGCGGAAAGACTCAAGGATCTTGCCGCTATTGAGA
TCCAGTTCGATATAGCCCACTCTTGCACCCAGTTGATCTTCAGCATCTTTTACTTTCACCAGCGTTTCGG
GGTGTGCAAAAACAGGCAAGCAAAATGCCGCAAAGAAGGGAATGAGTGCGACACGAAAATGTTGGATGCT
CATACTCGTCCTTTTTCAATATTATTGAAGCATTTATCAGGGTTACTAGTACGTCTCTCAAGGATAAGTA
AGTAATATTAAGGTACGGGAGGTATTGGACAGGCCGCAATAAAATATCTTTATTTTCATTACATCTGTGT
GTTGGTTTTTTGTGTGAATCGATAGTACTAACATACGCTCTCCATCAAAACAAAACGAAACAAAACAAAC
TAGCAAAATAGGCTGTCCCCAGTGCAAGTGCAGGTGCCAGAACATTTCTCT
